Addgene plasmid #199098: pGL2_166
Purpose: Level 2 plasmid, barcoded ORI with gentamicin resistance cassette and mScarlet-I reporter
Depositing lab: Charlie Gilbert & Nili Ostrov & Cultivarium Tools. Depositing organization: Cultivarium, Convergent Research. Publication: A scalable framework for high-throughput identification of functional origins of replication in non-model bacteria. Gilbert C, Brumwell SL, Crits-Christoph A, Kang SC, Martin-Moldes Z, Alsharif W, Esmurria A, Nguyen M-A, Lee HH, Ostrov N. bioRxiv 2023.05.19.541510 10.1101/2023.05.19.541510.
Backbone
  Vector backbone: n/a
  Vector type: Synthetic Biology
Growth in bacteria
  Bacterial resistance: Chloramphenicol and Gentamicin, 25 & 10 μg/mL
  Growth temperature: 37°C
  Growth strain: E. coli pir-116
  Copy number: High Copy
Gene/Insert
  Gene/Insert name: RK2 ORI plus NGS barcode 12, gentamicin resistance cassette, mScarlet-I cassette, oriT
  Species: Synthetic
  Cloning method: Unknown
Terms and licenses: Academic/Nonprofit Terms; Industry Terms: Not Available to Industry
How to cite: pGL2_166 was a gift from Charlie Gilbert & Nili Ostrov & Cultivarium Tools (Addgene plasmid # 199098 ; http://n2t.net/addgene:199098 ; RRID:Addgene_199098)
