[The description below was written by a language model from this plasmid's Addgene catalogue record and pLannotate feature annotations shown in this document.]
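Description:
pGL2_166 is a 6,352 nt synthetic-biology plasmid described as a "Level 2" assembly, one member of a barcoded collection built to test which origins of replication function in non-model bacteria. No conventional backbone is recorded. For maintenance in E. coli it carries the R6K γ origin, which fires only when the π initiator protein is supplied, consistent with the pir-116 host listed and its high-copy status there. Selection in E. coli uses chloramphenicol (a cat gene with its native promoter, followed by a lambda t0 terminator) together with gentamicin.

The test payload is the broad-host-range RK2 (IncP) replicon, annotated as oriV plus the trfA gene, whose product binds and activates oriV, so replication in a recipient lacking π should depend on this module. The catalogue entry states that the origin is paired with NGS barcode 12, which allows this plasmid to be identified by sequencing within a pooled library; the barcode itself is not annotated in the feature table. A gentamicin acetyltransferase gene (aacC1), apparently driven by the class 1 integron Pc promoter upstream, provides selection in the target organism, and an mScarlet-I red fluorescent protein cassette downstream of a J23119-type constitutive promoter fragment gives a visual readout of plasmid establishment and expression. An IncP oriT permits conjugative delivery from a donor strain that supplies the transfer functions.

Short annotated fragments of CloDF13 ori, lacZα and Tn5 tnpA are most likely sequence remnants or partial matches in assembled parts rather than functional elements.
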