Features (pLannotate 1.2.2; 14 found; start..end, strand, type, name):
     77..112     -  rep_origin     CloDF13 ori (fragment): Plasmids containing the CloDF13 (CDF) origin of replication can be propagated in E. coli cells that contain additional plasmids with compatible origins.
    134..162     +  promoter       Pc promoter: intI1 (promoter lies within the coding sequence); class 1 integron promoter
    352..885     +  CDS            GmR: gentamycin acetyltransferase; aacC1; confers resistance to gentamycin
   1061..1085    +  promoter       J23119(SpeI) promoter (fragment): bacterial promoter (Registry of Standard Biological Parts BBa J23119) modified to end with an SpeI site
   1112..1807    +  CDS            mScarlet-I: mScarlet-I is a basic (constitutively fluorescent) red fluorescent protein published in 2016, derived from synthetic construct. It is reported to be a rapidly-maturing monomer with moderate acid sensitivity.
   2021..2129    +  oriT           oriT: incP origin of transfer
   2489..2877    -  rep_origin     R6K γ ori: γ replication origin from E. coli plasmid R6K; requires the R6K initiator protein pi for replication
   3026..3120    -  terminator     lambda t0 terminator: transcription terminator from phage lambda
   3144..3800    -  CDS            cat: CAT_ECOLX - Experimental evidence at protein level: Swiss-Prot protein existence level 1. This enzyme is an effector of chloramphenicol resistance in bacteria. From Escherichia coli. This protein is used as a marker in many commonly used cloning vectors, such as pACYC184.
   3801..3903    -  promoter       cat promoter: promoter of the E. coli cat gene encoding chloramphenicol acetyltransferase
   3978..4021    -  CDS            lacZα (fragment): LacZα fragment of β-galactosidase; lacZ fragment
   4301..5449    -  CDS            trfA: trans-acting replication protein that binds to and activates oriV
   5501..5782    -  CDS            tnpA (fragment): TN5P_ECOLX - Also known as tnp. Experimental evidence at protein level: Swiss-Prot protein existence level 1. Mediates transposition of transposon Tn5 by a 'cut and paste' mechanism. First, the monomeric transposase binds the 19 bp inverted DNA repeats flanking the transposon. Then, dimerization of the DNA- bound transposase creates a synaptic DNA complex. After nicking of the first DNA strand, excision of the transposon proceeds through a series of intermediates. The transposase then mediates the insertion of the transposon at a new site by strand transfer. The activity of the wild- type tran
   5842..21      -  rep_origin     oriV (across the origin): incP origin of replication
>Addgene plasmid #199098 | pGL2_166 | addgene full sequence | sequence record 398535 | Addgene NGS Result
GTATCCACAACGCCGGCGGCCCTACATGGCTCTGCTGTAGTGAGTGGGTTGCGCTCCGGCAGCGGTCCTG
ATCCCCCGCAGAAAAAAAGGATCTCAAGAAGATCCTTTGATCTTTTCTACCGCTAGCAAGGAGTTGACAT
AAGCCTGTTCGGTTCGTAAACTGTAATGCAAGTAGCGTATGCGCTCACGCAACTGGTCCAGAACCTTGAC
CGAACGCAGCGGTGGTAACGGCGCAGTGGCGGTTTTCATGGCTTGTTATGACTGTTTTTTTGTACAGTCT
ATGCCTCGGGCATCCAAGCAGCAAGCGCGTTACGCCGTGGGTCGATGTTTGATGTTATGGAGCAGCAACG
AATGTTACGCAGCAGCAACGATGTTACGCAGCAGGGCAGTCGCCCTAAAACAAAGTTAGGTGGCTCAAGT
ATGGGCATCATTCGCACATGTAGGCTCGGCCCTGACCAAGTCAAATCCATGCGGGCTGCTCTTGATCTTT
TCGGTCGTGAGTTCGGAGACGTAGCCACCTACTCCCAACATCAGCCGGACTCCGATTACCTCGGGAACTT
GCTCCGTAGTAAGACATTCATCGCGCTTGCTGCCTTCGACCAAGAAGCGGTTGTTGGCGCTCTCGCGGCT
TACGTTCTGCCCAAGTTTGAGCAGCCGCGTAGTGAGATCTATATCTATGATCTCGCAGTCTCCGGAGAGC
ACCGGAGGCAGGGCATTGCCACCGCGCTCATCAATCTCCTCAAGCATGAGGCCAACGCGCTTGGTGCTTA
TGTGATCTACGTGCAAGCAGATTACGGTGACGATCCCGCAGTGGCTCTCTATACAAAGTTGGGCATACGG
GAAGAAGTGATGCACTTTGATATCGACCCAAGTACCGCCACCTAAGCTTGAGCGCATGCTCGAGTACTTC
GCCTGGACCATGCTCGCCGTCGTCTTCGGCTTCCTCCTCTTCGTCAACCTCGCCTACGTCCCCCTCGGCC
ACTGGGCCGAGGCCTTCGCCGGCTTCTTCAAATTTTCAGGGCTGCCGCACCCCATCGACTGGGGGCTCGC
TATACAGGAGTTGACGGCTAGCTCAGTCCTAGGTACAGTGCTAGCTACTAGGAGGAAAAAAATGGTGAGT
AAGGGTGAAGCCGTGATTAAAGAGTTCATGCGCTTCAAAGTGCATATGGAGGGCTCAATGAACGGCCATG
AATTTGAAATTGAAGGTGAAGGAGAAGGCCGTCCGTATGAGGGCACCCAGACCGCCAAACTGAAAGTCAC
AAAGGGTGGCCCGCTGCCGTTTTCGTGGGATATTTTATCCCCTCAATTCATGTACGGCAGCCGGGCGTTT
ATTAAACACCCGGCGGATATCCCGGATTACTATAAGCAATCTTTTCCAGAAGGCTTTAAATGGGAGCGCG
TGATGAATTTTGAAGACGGAGGTGCTGTTACCGTGACCCAGGACACGAGCTTAGAAGACGGTACCTTGAT
CTATAAGGTAAAGCTGCGTGGTACCAATTTCCCGCCGGATGGGCCAGTTATGCAGAAAAAGACTATGGGC
TGGGAAGCATCGACGGAGCGTCTTTACCCCGAAGACGGCGTCCTGAAAGGCGATATTAAAATGGCCCTGC
GACTGAAAGACGGCGGTCGCTACCTTGCAGATTTCAAAACAACGTATAAAGCGAAAAAACCTGTGCAGAT
GCCCGGGGCGTACAACGTTGATCGCAAACTAGATATCACTTCACACAACGAAGATTACACGGTAGTCGAA
CAGTATGAACGTAGCGAGGGGCGCCATAGCACCGGAGGCATGGATGAACTCTATAAATAAGCTTCGCTCG
TGCTCGCCGCGACCTTCCTCTTCATGCACCTCTTCGGCATCGGGCTGCACAACGCTACAGAGGAGCTTTT
CCGCTGCATAACCCTGCTTCGGGGTCATTATAGCGATTTTTTCGGTATATCCATCCTTTTTCGCACGATA
TACAGGATTTTGCCAAAGGGTTCGTGTAGACTTTCCTTGGTGTATCCAACGGCGTCAGCCGGGCAGGATA
GGTGAAGTAGGCCCACCCGCGAGCGGGTGTTCCTTCTTCACTGTCCCTTATTCGCACCTGGCGGTGCTCA
ACGGGAATCCTGCTCTGCGAGGCTGGCCGTACGCTAGGTATACTTGAGACCACCCCAGGATACATAGATT
ACCACAACTCCGAGCCCTTCCACCTAGCGTGCTAACCACGCACGCTATTGTTGTATAGGCTAGGTGGAGG
CTCAGTGATGATAAGTCTGCGATGGTGGATGCATGTGTCATGGTCATAGCTGTTTCCTGTGTGAAATTGT
TATCCGCTCAGAGGGCACAATCCTATTCCGCGCTATCCGACAATCTCCAAGACATTAGGTGGAGTTCAGT
TCGGCGTATGGCATATGTCGCTGGAAAGAACATGTGAGCAAAAGGCCAGCAAAAGGCCAGGAACCGTAAA
AAGGCCGCGTTGCTGGCGTTACAGCTGGGCGCGCCCCATGTCAGCCGTTAAGTGTTCCTGTGTCACTCAA
AATTGCTTTGAGAGGCTCTAAGGGCTTCTCAGTGCGTTACATCCCTGGCTTGTTGTCCACAACCGTTAAA
CCTTAAAGGCTTTAAAAGCCTTATATATTCTTTTTTTTCTTATAAAACTTAAAACCTTAGAGGCTATTTA
AGTTGCTGATTTATATTAATTTTATTGTTCAAACATGAGAGCTTAGTACGTGAAACATGAGAGCTTAGTA
CGTTAGCCATGAGAGCTTAGTACGTTAGCCATGAGGGTTTAGTTCGTTAAACATGAGAGCTTAGTACGTT
AAACATGAGAGCTTAGTACGTGAAACATGAGAGCTTAGTACGTACTATCAACAGGTTGAACTGCTGATCT
TCAGATCGGCGCGCCGGCCGGCCGAAGATCCTTTGATCTTTTCTACGGGGTCTGACGCTCTATTCAACAA
AGCCGCCGTCCCGTCAAGTCAGCGTAAATGGGTAGGGGGCTTCAAATCGTCCCCCCATACGATATAAGTT
GTTACTAGTGCTTGGATTCTCACCAATAAAAAACGCCCGGCGGCAACCGAGCGTTCTGAACAAATCCAGA
TGGAGTTCTGAGGTCATTACTGGATCTATCAACAGGAGTCCAAGCGAGCTCGATATCAAATTACGCCCCG
CCCTGCCACTCATCGCAGTACTGTTGTAATTCATTAAGCATTCTGCCGACATGGAAGCCATCACAAACGG
CATGATGAACCTGAATCGCCAGCGGCATCAGCACCTTGTCGCCTTGCGTATAATATTTGCCCATGGTGAA
AACGGGGGCGAAGAAGTTGTCCATATTGGCCACGTTTAAATCAAAACTGGTGAAACTCACCCAGGGATTG
GCTGAGACGAAAAACATATTCTCAATAAACCCTTTAGGGAAATAGGCCAGGTTTTCACCGTAACACGCCA
CATCTTGCGAATATATGTGTAGAAACTGCCGGAAATCGTCGTGGTATTCACTCCAGAGCGATGAAAACGT
TTCAGTTTGCTCATGGAAAACGGTGTAACAAGGGTGAACACTATCCCATATCACCAGCTCACCGTCTTTC
ATTGCCATACGAAATTCCGGATGAGCATTCATCAGGCGGGCAAGAATGTGAATAAAGGCCGGATAAAACT
TGTGCTTATTTTTCTTTACGGTCTTTAAAAAGGCCGTAATATCCAGCTGAACGGTCTGGTTATAGGTACA
TTGAGCAACTGACTGAAATGCCTCAAAATGTTCTTTACGATGCCATTGGGATATATCAACGGTGGTATAT
CCAGTGATTTTTTTCTCCATTTTAGCTTCCTTAGCTCCTGAAAATCTCGATAACTCAAAAAATACGCCCG
GTAGTGATCTTATTTCATTATGGTGAAAGTTGGAACCTCTTACGTGCCGATCAACGTCTCATTGATACCT
GAAACAAAACCCATCGTACGGCCAAGGAAGTCTCCAATAACTGTGATCCACCACAAGCGCCAGGGTTTTC
CCAGTCACGACGTTGTAAAACGACGGCCAGTCATGCATAATCCGCACGCATCTGGAATAAGGAAGTGCCA
TTCCGCCTGACCTTAGCGTGCGAACAGCACGCTATTGTTGTATCATTACTCGCATCCATTCTCAGGCTGT
CTCGTCTCGTCTCCGAGGTCTCAGGAGAATGAGTCAGGGTCACGCGTAGGACGCGTCGAGTAGGGTTAGA
TTCCCTTGACTTGCGTGTTCCGCAGCCACACGCCGTGTGAAGCTGGGGAGGCGATGCAGGTGGCTGCTGA
ACCCCCAGCCGGAACTGACCCCACAAGGCCCTAGCGTTTGCAATGCACCAGGTCATCATTGACCCAGGCG
TGTTCCACCAGGCCGCTGCCTCGCAACTCTTCGCAGGCTTCGCCGACCTGCTCGCGCCACTTCTTCACGC
GGGTGGAATCCGATCCGCACATGAGGCGGAAGGTTTCCAGCTTGAGCGGGTACGGCTCCCGGTGCGAGCT
GAAATAGTCGAACATCCGTCGGGCCGTCGGCGACAGCTTGCGGTACTTCTCCCATATGAATTTCGTGTAG
TGGTCGCCAGCAAACAGCACGACGATTTCCTCGTCGATCAGGACCTGGCAACGGGACGTTTTCTTGCCAC
GGTCCAGGACGCGGAAGCGGTGCAGCAGCGACACCGATTCCAGGTGCCCAACGCGGTCGGACGTGAAGCC
CATCGCCGTCGCCTGTAGGCGCGACAGGCATTCCTCGGCCTTCGTGTAATACCGGCCATTGATCGACCAG
CCCAGGTCCTGGCAAAGCTCGTAGAACGTGAAGGTGATCGGCTCGCCGATAGGGGTGCGCTTCGCGTACT
CCAACACCTGCTGCCACACCAGTTCGTCATCGTCGGCCCGCAGCTCGACGCCGGTGTAGGTGATCTTCAC
GTCCTTGTTGACGTGGAAAATGACCTTGTTTTGCAGCGCCTCGCGCGGGATTTTCTTGTTGCGCGTGGTG
AACAGGGCAGAGCGGGCCGTGTCGTTTGGCATCGCTCGCATCGTGTCCGGCCACGGCGCAATATCGAACA
AGGAAAGCTGCATTTCCTTGATCTGCTGCTTCGTGTGTTTCAGCAACGCGGCCTGCTTGGCTTCGCTGAC
CTGTTTTGCCAGGTCCTCGCCGGCGGTTTTTCGCTTCTTGGTCGTCATAGTTCCTCGCGTGTCGATGGTC
ATCGACTTCGCCAAACCTGCCGCCTCCTGTTCGAGACGACGCGAACGCTCCACGGCGGCCGATGGCGCGG
GCAGGGCAGGGGGAGCCAGTTGCACGCTGTCGCGCTCGATCTTGGCCGTAGCTTGCTGGACTATCGAGCC
GACGGACTGGAAGGTTTCGCGGGGCGCACGCATGACGGTGCGGCTTGCGATGGTTTCGGCATCCTCGGCG
GAAAACCCCGCGTCGATCAGTTCTTGCCTGTATGCCTTCCGGTCAAACGTCCGATTCATTCACCCTCCTT
GCGGGATTGCCCCGGAATTAATTCCCCGGATCGATCCGTCGATCTTGATCCCCTGCGCCATCAGATCCTT
GGCGGCAAGAAAGCCATCCAGTTTACTTTGCAGGGCTTCCCAACCTTACCAGAGGGCGCCCCAGCTGGCA
ATTCCGGTTCGCTTGCTGTCCATAAAACCGCCCAGTCTAGCTATCGCCATGTAAGCCCACTGCAAGCTAC
CTGCTTTCTCTTTGCGCTTGCGTTTTCCCTTGTCCAGATAGCCCAGTAGCTGACATTCATCCGGGGTCAG
CACCGTTTCTGCGGACTGGCTTTCTACGTGGCTGCCATTTTTGGGGTGAGGCCGTTCGCGGCCGAGGGGC
GCAGCCCCTGGGGGGATGGGAGGCCCGCGTTAGCGGGCCGGGAGGGTTCGAGAAGGGGGGGCACCCCCCT
TCGGCGTGCGCGGTCACGCGCACAGGGCGCAGCCCTGGTTAAAAACAAGGTTTATAAATATTGGTTTAAA
AGCAGGTTAAAAGACAGGTTAGCGGTGGCCGAAAAACGGGCGGAAACCCTTGCAAATGCTGGATTTTCTG
CCTGTGGACAGCCCCTCAAATGTCAATAGGTGCGCCCCTCATCTGTCAGCACTCTGCCCCTCAAGTGTCA
AGGATCGCGCCCCTCATCTGTCAGTAGTCGCGCCCCTCAAGTGTCAATACCGCAGGGCACTTATCCCCAG
GCTTGTCCACATCATCTGTGGGAAACTCGCGTAAAATCAGGCGTTTTCGCCGATTTGCGAGGCTGGCCAG
CTCCACGTCGCCGGCCGAAATCGAGCCTGCCCCTCATCTGTCAACGCCGCGCCGGGTGAGTCGGCCCCTC
AAGTGTCAACGTCCGCCCCTCATCTGTCAGTGAGGGCCAAGTTTTCCGCGAG
